Addgene plasmid #201639: pWPI-GFP-3xFLAG
Purpose: Over-expression of 3xFLAG-tagged GFP
Depositing lab: Alexis Jourdain & Vamsi Mootha. Depositing organization: Broad Institute. Publication: Salvage of ribose from uridine or RNA supports glycolysis in nutrient-limited conditions. Skinner OS, Blanco-Fernandez J, Goodman RP, Kawakami A, Shen H, Kemeny LV, Joesch-Cohen L, Rees MG, Roth JA, Fisher DE, Mootha VK, Jourdain AA. Nat Metab. 2023 May;5(5):765-776. doi: 10.1038/s42255-023-00774-2. Epub 2023 May 17. PubMed 37198474.
Backbone
  Vector backbone: pWPI/Neo
  Backbone manufacturer: Anurag Tandon, Addgene #35385
  Vector type: Lentiviral
  Selectable markers: Neomycin (select with G418)
Growth in bacteria
  Bacterial resistance: Ampicillin, 100 μg/mL
  Growth temperature: 37°C
  Growth strain: NEB Stable
  Copy number: High Copy
Gene/Insert
  Gene/Insert name: GFP
  Species: Synthetic
  Tag / fusion protein: 3xFLAG (C terminal on insert)
  Cloning method: Restriction Enzyme; 5′ cloning site BamHI (not destroyed); 3′ cloning site SpeI (not destroyed)
Terms and licenses: Academic/Nonprofit Terms; Industry Terms: Not Available to Industry
How to cite: pWPI-GFP-3xFLAG was a gift from Alexis Jourdain & Vamsi Mootha (Addgene plasmid # 201639 ; http://n2t.net/addgene:201639 ; RRID:Addgene_201639)
