[The description below was written by a language model from this plasmid's Addgene catalogue record and pLannotate feature annotations shown in this document.]
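Description:
pWPI-GFP-3xFLAG is an HIV-1-derived lentiviral transfer plasmid built on the pWPI/Neo backbone for constitutive over-expression of GFP carrying a C-terminal 3xFLAG epitope. In bacteria it is maintained through a high-copy ColE1/pUC-type origin and selected with ampicillin via the β-lactamase gene. The record lists a recombination-tolerant E. coli strain for growth, as is usual for plasmids carrying repeated LTRs. The backbone outside the viral unit also retains remnants of older vector lineages, including an SV40 promoter followed by gpt fragments, SV40 small t intron and polyadenylation sequences, and fragments of tetracycline resistance, rop and bom. None of these appear to be part of the payload.

The transfer unit is bounded by HIV-1 LTR sequences. It contains the Ψ packaging signal with a short gag fragment, the Rev response element for Rev-dependent nuclear export of the genomic RNA, and a cPPT/CTS element that aids nuclear import of the reverse-transcribed genome. A loxP site lies just upstream of the 3′ LTR. The EF-1α promoter drives a bicistronic transcript in which the EGFP coding sequence, cloned between BamHI and SpeI, is followed by an EMCV IRES and the neomycin phosphotransferase gene, so transduced mammalian cells can be selected with G418. A WPRE downstream enhances transcript stability and expression. The 3xFLAG tag is stated in the catalogue entry but was not annotated separately in the feature table; the unannotated interval between EGFP and the IRES is where it would be expected. The construct supplies a FLAG-tagged fluorescent protein that could plausibly serve as a control alongside other FLAG-tagged genes in this backbone, although the record states only over-expression as its purpose.
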