Features (pLannotate 1.2.2; 36 found; start..end, strand, type, name):
      1..330     +  CDS            nef (fragment): NEF_HV1BR - Experimental evidence at protein level: Swiss-Prot protein existence level 1. Extracellular Nef protein targets CD4(+) T-lymphocytes for apoptosis by interacting with CXCR4 surface receptors (PubMed:14990729). From Human immunodeficiency virus type 1 group M subtype B (isolate BRU/LAI) (HIV-1).
    378..635     +  LTR            5' LTR (truncated): truncated 5' long terminal repeat (LTR) from HIV-1
    682..807     +  misc_feature   HIV-1 Ψ: packaging signal of human immunodeficiency virus type 1
    791..1154    +  CDS            HIV-1 gag (fragment): gag protein from human immunodeficiency virus 1; gag
   1300..1533    +  misc_feature   RRE: The Rev response element (RRE) of HIV-1 allows for Rev-dependent mRNA export from the nucleus to the cytoplasm.
   1910..2010    +  CDS            Rev (fragment): human immunodeficiency virus 1 (HIV-1) Rev protein; rev; enhances nuclear export of unspliced and incompletely spliced viral mRNAs
   2072..2138    +  CDS            small t antigen (fragment): SV40 (simian virus 40) small t antigen
   2145..3323    +  promoter       EF-1α promoter: strong constitutive promoter for human elongation factor EF-1α
   3371..3488    +  misc_feature   cPPT/CTS: central polypurine tract and central termination sequence of HIV-1
   3535..4251    +  CDS            EGFP: EGFP is a basic (constitutively fluorescent) green fluorescent protein published in 1996, derived from Aequorea victoria. It is reported to be a rapidly-maturing weak dimer with moderate acid sensitivity.
   4383..4934    +  misc_feature   IRES: internal ribosome entry site (IRES) of the encephalomyocarditis virus (EMCV)
   4937..5728    +  CDS            neo: KKA2_KLEPN - Also known as kan, nptII. Experimental evidence at protein level: Swiss-Prot protein existence level 1. Resistance to kanamycin, neomycin, paromomycin, ribostamycin, butirosin and gentamicin B. From Klebsiella pneumoniae.
   5752..5910    +  CDS            ble (fragment): BLE_KLEPN - Experimental evidence at protein level: Swiss-Prot protein existence level 1. Binding protein with a strong affinity to the bleomycin family of antibiotics. Binds to CL990; an antimitotic-antibiotic compound. From Klebsiella pneumoniae.
   5905..6026    +  polyA_signal   SV40 poly(A) signal: SV40 polyadenylation signal
   6037..6055    +  misc_feature   MCS (fragment): pBluescript multiple cloning site
   6065..6653    +  misc_feature   WPRE: woodchuck hepatitis virus posttranscriptional regulatory element
   6672..6776    +  CDS            nef (fragment): NEF_HV1LA - Experimental evidence at protein level: Swiss-Prot protein existence level 1. Extracellular Nef protein targets CD4(+) T-lymphocytes for apoptosis by interacting with CXCR4 surface receptors. From Human immunodeficiency virus type 1 group M subtype B (isolate Lai) (HIV-1).
   6797..6830    +  protein_bind   loxP: Cre-mediated recombination occurs in the 8-bp core sequence (GCATACAT). Cre recombinase
   6850..7030    +  LTR            5' LTR (truncated): truncated 5' long terminal repeat (LTR) from HIV-1
   7055..7073    -  promoter       SP6 promoter: promoter for bacteriophage SP6 RNA polymerase
   7301..7580    +  CDS            TcR (fragment): tetracycline efflux protein; tet; confers resistance to tetracycline
   7581..7629    -  misc_feature   bom (fragment): basis of mobility region from pBR322
   7731..7766    -  CDS            rop (fragment): Rop protein, which maintains plasmids at low copy number; rop
   7861..7965    +  promoter       AmpR promoter: bla
   7966..8826    +  CDS            AmpR: β-lactamase; bla; confers resistance to ampicillin, carbenicillin, and related antibiotics
   8997..9585    +  rep_origin     ori: high-copy-number ColE1/pMB1/pBR322/pUC origin of replication
   9768..9824    +  CDS            lacI (fragment): lac repressor; lacI; The lac repressor binds to the lac operator to inhibit transcription in E. coli. This inhibition can be relieved by adding lactose or isopropyl-β-D-thiogalactopyranoside (IPTG).
   9831..10160   +  promoter       SV40 promoter: SV40 enhancer and early promoter
  10360..10479   +  CDS            gpt (fragment): XGPT_ECOLI - Also known as gpp, gxu. Experimental evidence at protein level: Swiss-Prot protein existence level 1. Purine salvage pathway enzyme that catalyzes the transfer of the ribosyl-5-phosphate group from 5-phospho-alpha-D-ribose 1- diphosphate (PRPP) to the N9 position of the 6-oxopurines guanine and xanthine to form the corresponding ribonucleotides GMP (guanosine 5'- monophosphate) and XMP (xanthosine 5'-monophosphate), with the release of PPi. To a lesser extent, also acts on hypoxanthine (PubMed:9100006, PubMed:3886014). Does not ribophosphorylate adenine (PubMed:3886014). From Esch
  10479..10814   +  CDS            gpt (fragment): XGPT_ECOLI - Also known as gpp, gxu. Experimental evidence at protein level: Swiss-Prot protein existence level 1. Purine salvage pathway enzyme that catalyzes the transfer of the ribosyl-5-phosphate group from 5-phospho-alpha-D-ribose 1- diphosphate (PRPP) to the N9 position of the 6-oxopurines guanine and xanthine to form the corresponding ribonucleotides GMP (guanosine 5'- monophosphate) and XMP (xanthosine 5'-monophosphate), with the release of PPi. To a lesser extent, also acts on hypoxanthine (PubMed:9100006, PubMed:3886014). Does not ribophosphorylate adenine (PubMed:3886014). From Esch
  10909..11214   +  CDS            frsA (fragment): FRSA_ECOLI - Also known as yafA. Experimental evidence at protein level: Swiss-Prot protein existence level 1. Catalyzes the hydrolysis of esters (PubMed:15808744). Displays esterase activity toward pNP-butyrate (PubMed:15808744). May stimulate mixed-acid fermentation by acting as a fermentation/respiration switch that down-regulates respiration and up- regulates fermentation rates (PubMed:15169777). From Escherichia coli (strain K12).
  11218..11292   +  CDS            small t antigen (fragment): SV40 (simian virus 40) small t antigen
  11294..11359   +  intron         small t intron: SV40 (simian virus 40) small t antigen intron
  11489..11509   +  CDS            SV40 NLS: nuclear localization signal of SV40 (simian virus 40) large T antigen
  11828..11911   +  CDS            large T antigen (fragment): large T antigen from SV40 (simian virus 40)
  11934..12068   +  polyA_signal   SV40 poly(A) signal: SV40 polyadenylation signal
>Addgene plasmid #201639 | pWPI-GFP-3xFLAG | addgene full sequence | sequence record 396889 | Addgene NGS Result
TTGGAAGGGCTAATTCACTCCCAAAGAAGACAAGATATCCTTGATCTGTGGATCTACCACACACAAGGCT
ACTTCCCTGATTAGCAGAACTACACACCAGGGCCAGGGGTCAGATATCCACTGACCTTTGGATGGTGCTA
CAAGCTAGTACCAGTTGAGCCAGATAAGGTAGAAGAGGCCAATAAAGGAGAGAACACCAGCTTGTTACAC
CCTGTGAGCCTGCATGGGATGGATGACCCGGAGAGAGAAGTGTTAGAGTGGAGGTTTGACAGCCGCCTAG
CATTTCATCACGTGGCCCGAGAGCTGCATCCGGAGTACTTCAAGAACTGCTGATATCGAGCTTGCTACAA
GGGACTTTCCGCTGGGGACTTTCCAGGGAGGCGTGGCCTGGGCGGGACTGGGGAGTGGCGAGCCCTCAGA
TCCTGCATATAAGCAGCTGCTTTTTGCCTGTACTGGGTCTCTCTGGTTAGACCAGATCTGAGCCTGGGAG
CTCTCTGGCTAACTAGGGAACCCACTGCTTAAGCCTCAATAAAGCTTGCCTTGAGTGCTTCAAGTAGTGT
GTGCCCGTCTGTTGTGTGACTCTGGTAACTAGAGATCCCTCAGACCCTTTTAGTCAGTGTGGAAAATCTC
TAGCAGTGGCGCCCGAACAGGGACTTGAAAGCGAAAGGGAAACCAGAGGAGCTCTCTCGACGCAGGACTC
GGCTTGCTGAAGCGCGCACGGCAAGAGGCGAGGGGCGGCGACTGGTGAGTACGCCAAAAATTTTGACTAG
CGGAGGCTAGAAGGAGAGAGATGGGTGCGAGAGCGTCAGTATTAAGCGGGGGAGAATTAGATCGCGATGG
GAAAAAATTCGGTTAAGGCCAGGGGGAAAGAAAAAATATAAATTAAAACATATAGTATGGGCAAGCAGGG
AGCTAGAACGATTCGCAGTTAATCCTGGCCTGTTAGAAACATCAGAAGGCTGTAGACAAATACTGGGACA
GCTACAACCATCCCTTCAGACAGGATCAGAAGAACTTAGATCATTATATAATACAGTAGCAACCCTCTAT
TGTGTGCATCAAAGGATAGAGATAAAAGACACCAAGGAAGCTTTAGACAAGATAGAGGAAGAGCAAAACA
AAAGTAAGACCACCGCACAGCAAGCGGCCGCTGATCTTCAGACCTGGAGGAGGAGATATGAGGGACAATT
GGAGAAGTGAATTATATAAATATAAAGTAGTAAAAATTGAACCATTAGGAGTAGCACCCACCAAGGCAAA
GAGAAGAGTGGTGCAGAGAGAAAAAAGAGCAGTGGGAATAGGAGCTTTGTTCCTTGGGTTCTTGGGAGCA
GCAGGAAGCACTATGGGCGCAGCGTCAATGACGCTGACGGTACAGGCCAGACAATTATTGTCTGGTATAG
TGCAGCAGCAGAACAATTTGCTGAGGGCTATTGAGGCGCAACAGCATCTGTTGCAACTCACAGTCTGGGG
CATCAAGCAGCTCCAGGCAAGAATCCTGGCTGTGGAAAGATACCTAAAGGATCAACAGCTCCTGGGGATT
TGGGGTTGCTCTGGAAAACTCATTTGCACCACTGCTGTGCCTTGGAATGCTAGTTGGAGTAATAAATCTC
TGGAACAGATTTGGAATCACACGACCTGGATGGAGTGGGACAGAGAAATTAACAATTACACAAGCTTAAT
ACACTCCTTAATTGAAGAATCGCAAAACCAGCAAGAAAAGAATGAACAAGAATTATTGGAATTAGATAAA
TGGGCAAGTTTGTGGAATTGGTTTAACATAACAAATTGGCTGTGGTATATAAAATTATTCATAATGATAG
TAGGAGGCTTGGTAGGTTTAAGAATAGTTTTTGCTGTACTTTCTATAGTGAATAGAGTTAGGCAGGGATA
TTCACCATTATCGTTTCAGACCCACCTCCCAACCCCGAGGGGACCCGACAGGCCCGAAGGAATAGAAGAA
GAAGGTGGAGAGAGAGACAGAGACAGATCCATTCGATTAGTGAACGGATCTCGACGGTATCGATCACGAG
ACTAGCCTCGACCATCGATGTCGACGATAAGCTTTGCAAAGATGGATAAAGTTTTAAACAGAGAGGAATC
TTTGCAGCTAATGGACCTTCTAGGTCTTGAAAGGAGTGGGAATTGGCTCCGGTGCCCGTCAGTGGGCAGA
GCGCACATCGCCCACAGTCCCCGAGAAGTTGGGGGGAGGGGTCGGCAATTGAACCGGTGCCTAGAGAAGG
TGGCGCGGGGTAAACTGGGAAAGTGATGTCGTGTACTGGCTCCGCCTTTTTCCCGAGGGTGGGGGAGAAC
CGTATATAAGTGCAGTAGTCGCCGTGAACGTTCTTTTTCGCAACGGGTTTGCCGCCAGAACACAGGTAAG
TGCCGTGTGTGGTTCCCGCGGGCCTGGCCTCTTTACGGGTTATGGCCCTTGCGTGCCTTGAATTACTTCC
ACCTGGCTGCAGTACGTGATTCTTGATCCCGAGCTTCGGGTTGGAAGTGGGTGGGAGAGTTCGAGGCCTT
GCGCTTAAGGAGCCCCTTCGCCTCGTGCTTGAGTTGAGGCCTGGCCTGGGCGCTGGGGCCGCCGCGTGCG
AATCTGGTGGCACCTTCGCGCCTGTCTCGCTGCTTTCGATAAGTCTCTAGCCATTTAAAATTTTTGATGA
CCTGCTGCGACGCTTTTTTTCTGGCAAGATAGTCTTGTAAATGCGGGCCAAGATCTGCACACTGGTATTT
CGGTTTTTGGGGCCGCGGGCGGCGACGGGGCCCGTGCGTCCCAGCGCACATGTTCGGCGAGGCGGGGCCT
GCGAGCGCGGCCACCGAGAATCGGACGGGGGTAGTCTCAAGCTGGCCGGCCTGCTCTGGTGCCTGGCCTC
GCGCCGCCGTGTATCGCCCCGCCCTGGGCGGCAAGGCTGGCCCGGTCGGCACCAGTTGCGTGAGCGGAAA
GATGGCCGCTTCCCGGCCCTGCTGCAGGGAGCTCAAAATGGAGGACGCGGCGCTCGGGAGAGCGGGCGGG
TGAGTCACCCACACAAAGGAAAAGGGCCTTTCCGTCCTCAGCCGTCGCTTCATGTGACTCCACGGAGTAC
CGGGCGCCGTCCAGGCACCTCGATTAGTTCTCGAGCTTTTGGAGTACGTCGTCTTTAGGTTGGGGGGAGG
GGTTTTATGCGATGGAGTTTCCCCACACTGAGTGGGTGGAGACTGAAGTTAGGCCAGCTTGGCACTTGAT
GTAATTCTCCTTGGAATTTGCCCTTTTTGAGTTTGGATCTTGGTTCATTCTCAAGCCTCAGACAGTGGTT
CAAAGTTTTTTTCTTCCATTTCAGGTGTCGTGAGGAATTTCGACATTTAAATTTAATTAATCTCGACGGT
ATCGGTTAACTTTTAAAAGAAAAGGGGGGATTGGGGGGTACAGTGCAGGGGAAAGAATAGTAGACATAAT
AGCAACAGACATACAAACTAAAGAATTACAAAAACAAATTACAAAAATTCAAAATTTTATCGATCACGAG
ACTAGCCTCGAGGTTTCATATGTACAGAGGATCCATGGTGAGCAAGGGCGAGGAGCTGTTCACCGGGGTG
GTGCCCATCCTGGTCGAGCTGGACGGCGACGTAAACGGCCACAAGTTCAGCGTGTCCGGCGAGGGCGAGG
GCGATGCCACCTACGGCAAGCTGACCCTGAAGTTCATCTGCACCACCGGCAAGCTGCCCGTGCCCTGGCC
CACCCTCGTGACCACCCTGACCTACGGCGTGCAGTGCTTCAGCCGCTACCCCGACCACATGAAGCAGCAC
GACTTCTTCAAGTCCGCCATGCCCGAAGGCTACGTCCAGGAGCGCACCATCTTCTTCAAGGACGACGGCA
ACTACAAGACCCGCGCCGAGGTGAAGTTCGAGGGCGACACCCTGGTGAACCGCATCGAGCTGAAGGGCAT
CGACTTCAAGGAGGACGGCAACATCCTGGGGCACAAGCTGGAGTACAACTACAACAGCCACAACGTCTAT
ATCATGGCCGACAAGCAGAAGAACGGCATCAAGGTGAACTTCAAGATCCGCCACAACATCGAGGACGGCA
GCGTGCAGCTCGCCGACCACTACCAGCAGAACACCCCCATCGGCGACGGCCCCGTGCTGCTGCCCGACAA
CCACTACCTGAGCACCCAGTCCGCCCTGAGCAAAGACCCCAACGAGAAGCGCGATCACATGGTCCTGCTG
GAGTTCGTGACCGCCGCCGGGATCACTCTCGGCATGGACGAGCTGTACAAGGATTATAAAGATCATGATG
GCGATTATAAAGATCATGATATTGATTATAAAGATGATGATGATAAATAATAGTGAGCGGCCGCACTAGT
CCCGGGACTACGGGCTGCAGGAATTCCGNCCCCCCCCCCCTAACGTTACTGGCCGAAGCCGCTTGGAATA
AGGCCGGTGTGCGTTTGTCTATATGTTATTTTCCACCATATTGCCGTCTTTTGGCAATGTGAGGGCCCGG
AAACCTGGCCCTGTCTTCTTGACGAGCATTCCTAGGGGTCTTTCCCCTCTCGCCAAAGGAATGCAAGGTC
TGTTGAATGTCGTGAAGGAAGCAGTTCCTCTGGAAGCTTCTTGAAGACAAACAACGTCTGTAGCGACCCT
TTGCAGGCAGCGGAACCCCCCACCTGGCGACAGGTGCCTCTGCGGCCAAAAGCCACGTGTATAAGATACA
CCTGCAAAGGCGGCACAACCCCAGTGCCACGTTGTGAGTTGGATAGTTGTGGAAAGAGTCAAATGGCTCT
CCTCAAGCGTATTCAACAAGGGGCTGAAGGATGCCCAGAAGGTACCCCATTGTATGGGATCTGATCTGGG
GCCTCGGTGCACATGCTTTACATGTGTTTAGTCGAGGTTAAAAAACGTCTAGGCCCCCCGAACCACGGGG
ACGTGGTTTTCCTTTGAAAAACACGATGATAATACCATGATTGAACAAGATGGATTGCACGCAGGTTCTC
CGGCCGCTTGGGTGGAGAGGCTATTCGGCTATGACTGGGCACAACAGACAATCGGCTGCTCTGATGCCGC
CGTGTTCCGGCTGTCAGCGCAGGGGCGCCCGGTTCTTTTTGTCAAGACCGACCTGTCCGGTGCCCTGAAT
GAACTGCAGGACGAGGCAGCGCGGCTATCGTGGCTGGCCACGACGGGCGTTCCTTGCGCAGCTGTGCTCG
ACGTTGTCACTGAAGCGGGAAGGGACTGGCTGCTATTGGGCGAAGTGCCGGGGCAGGATCTCCTGTCATC
TCACCTTGCTCCTGCCGAGAAAGTATCCATCATGGCTGATGCAATGCGGCGGCTGCATACGCTTGATCCG
GCTACCTGCCCATTCGACCACCAAGCGAAACATCGCATCGAGCGAGCACGTACTCGGATGGAAGCCGGTC
TTGTCGATCAGGATGATCTGGACGAAGAGCATCAGGGGCTCGCGCCAGCCGAACTGTTCGCCAGGCTCAA
GGCGCGCATGCCCGACGGCGAGGATCTCGTCGTGACCCATGGCGATGCCTGCTTGCCGAATATCATGGTG
GAAAATGGCCGCTTTTCTGGATTCATCGACTGTGGCCGGCTGGGTGTGGCGGACCGCTATCAGGACATAG
CGTTGGCTACCCGTGATATTGCTGAAGAGCTTGGCGGCGAATGGGCTGACCGCTTCCTCGTGCTTTACGG
TATCGCCGCTCCCGATTCGCAGCGCATCGCCTTCTATCGCCTTCTTGACGAGTTCTTCTGAGCGGGACTC
TGGGGTTCGAAATGACCGACCAAGCGACGCCCAACCTGCCATCACGAGATTTCGATTCCACCGCCGCCTT
CTATGAAAGGTTGGGCTTCGGAATCGTTTTCCGGGACGCCGGCTGGATGATCCTCCAGCGCGGGGATCTC
ATGCTGGAGTTCTTCGCCCACCCCAACTTGTTTATTGCAGCTTATAATGGTTACAAATAAAGCAATAGCA
TCACAAATTTCACAAATAAAGCATTTTTTTCACTGCATTCTAGTTGTGGTTTGTCCAAACTCATCAATGT
ATCTTATCATGTCTGTATACCGTCGACCTCGAGGGAATTCCGATAATCAACCTCTGGATTACAAAATTTG
TGAAAGATTGACTGGTATTCTTAACTATGTTGCTCCTTTTACGCTATGTGGATACGCTGCTTTAATGCCT
TTGTATCATGCTATTGCTTCCCGTATGGCTTTCATTTTCTCCTCCTTGTATAAATCCTGGTTGCTGTCTC
TTTATGAGGAGTTGTGGCCCGTTGTCAGGCAACGTGGCGTGGTGTGCACTGTGTTTGCTGACGCAACCCC
CACTGGTTGGGGCATTGCCACCACCTGTCAGCTCCTTTCCGGGACTTTCGCTTTCCCCCTCCCTATTGCC
ACGGCGGAACTCATCGCCGCCTGCCTTGCCCGCTGCTGGACAGGGGCTCGGCTGTTGGGCACTGACAATT
CCGTGGTGTTGTCGGGGAAGCTGACGTCCTTTCCATGGCTGCTCGCCTGTGTTGCCACCTGGATTCTGCG
CGGGACGTCCTTCTGCTACGTCCCTTCGGCCCTCAATCCAGCGGACCTTCCTTCCCGCGGCCTGCTGCCG
GCTCTGCGGCCTCTTCCGCGTCTTCGCCTTCGCCCTCAGACGAGTCGGATCTCCCTTTGGGCCGCCTCCC
CGCATCGGGAATTCGAGCTCGGTACCTTTAAGACCAATGACTTACAAGGCAGCTGTAGATCTTAGCCACT
TTTTAAAAGAAAAGGGGGGACTGGAAGGGCTAATTCACTCCCAACGAAGACAAGATGGGATCAATTCACC
ATGGGAATAACTTCGTATAGCATACATTATACGAAGTTATGCTGCTTTTTGCTTGTACTGGGTCTCTCTG
GTTAGACCAGATCTGAGCCTGGGAGCTCTCTGGCTAACTAGGGAACCCACTGCTTAAGCCTCAATAAAGC
TTGCCTTGAGTGCTTCAAGTAGTGTGTGCCCGTCTGTTGTGTGACTCTGGTAACTAGAGATCCCTCAGAC
CCTTTTAGTCAGTGTGGAAAATCTCTAGCAGCATCTAGAATTAATTCCGTGTATTCTATAGTGTCACCTA
AATCGTATGTGTATGATACATAAGGTTATGTATTAATTGTAGCCGCGTTCTAACGACAATATGTACAAGC
CTAATTGTGTAGCATCTGGCTTACTGAAGCAGACCCTATCATCTCTCTCGTAAACTGCCGTCAGAGTCGG
TTTGGTTGGACGAACCTTCTGAGTTTCTGGTAACGCCGTCCCGCACCCGGAAATGGTCAGCGAACCAATC
AGCAGGGTCATCGCTAGCCAGATCCTCTACGCCGGACGCATCGTGGCCGGCATCACCGGCGCCACAGGTG
CGGTTGCTGGCGCCTATATCGCCGACATCACCGATGGGGAAGATCGGGCTCGCCACTTCGGGCTCATGAG
CGCTTGTTTCGGCGTGGGTATGGTGGCAGGCCCCGTGGCCGGGGGACTGTTGGGCGCCATCTCCTTGCAT
GCACCATTCCTTGCGGCGGCGGTGCTCAACGGCCTCAACCTACTACTGGGCTGCTTCCTAATGCAGGAGT
CGCATAAGGGAGAGCGTCGAATGGTGCACTCTCAGTACAATCTGCTCTGATGCCGCATAGTTAAGCCAGC
CCCGACACCCGCCAACACCCGCTGACGCGCCCTGACGGGCTTGTCTGCTCCCGGCATCCGCTTACAGACA
AGCTGTGACCGTCTCCGGGAGCTGCATGTGTCAGAGGTTTTCACCGTCATCACCGAAACGCGCGAGACGA
AAGGGCCTCGTGATACGCCTATTTTTATAGGTTAATGTCATGATAATAATGGTTTCTTAGACGTCAGGTG
GCACTTTTCGGGGAAATGTGCGCGGAACCCCTATTTGTTTATTTTTCTAAATACATTCAAATATGTATCC
GCTCATGAGACAATAACCCTGATAAATGCTTCAATAATATTGAAAAAGGAAGAGTATGAGTATTCAACAT
TTCCGTGTCGCCCTTATTCCCTTTTTTGCGGCATTTTGCCTTCCTGTTTTTGCTCACCCAGAAACGCTGG
TGAAAGTAAAAGATGCTGAAGATCAGTTGGGTGCACGAGTGGGTTACATCGAACTGGATCTCAACAGCGG
TAAGATCCTTGAGAGTTTTCGCCCCGAAGAACGTTTTCCAATGATGAGCACTTTTAAAGTTCTGCTATGT
GGCGCGGTATTATCCCGTATTGACGCCGGGCAAGAGCAACTCGGTCGCCGCATACACTATTCTCAGAATG
ACTTGGTTGAGTACTCACCAGTCACAGAAAAGCATCTTACGGATGGCATGACAGTAAGAGAATTATGCAG
TGCTGCCATAACCATGAGTGATAACACTGCGGCCAACTTACTTCTGACAACGATCGGAGGACCGAAGGAG
CTAACCGCTTTTTTGCACAACATGGGGGATCATGTAACTCGCCTTGATCGTTGGGAACCGGAGCTGAATG
AAGCCATACCAAACGACGAGCGTGACACCACGATGCCTGTAGCAATGGCAACAACGTTGCGCAAACTATT
AACTGGCGAACTACTTACTCTAGCTTCCCGGCAACAATTAATAGACTGGATGGAGGCGGATAAAGTTGCA
GGACCACTTCTGCGCTCGGCCCTTCCGGCTGGCTGGTTTATTGCTGATAAATCTGGAGCCGGTGAGCGTG
GGTCTCGCGGTATCATTGCAGCACTGGGGCCAGATGGTAAGCCCTCCCGTATCGTAGTTATCTACACGAC
GGGGAGTCAGGCAACTATGGATGAACGAAATAGACAGATCGCTGAGATAGGTGCCTCACTGATTAAGCAT
TGGTAACTGTCAGACCAAGTTTACTCATATATACTTTAGATTGATTTAAAACTTCATTTTTAATTTAAAA
GGATCTAGGTGAAGATCCTTTTTGATAATCTCATGACCAAAATCCCTTAACGTGAGTTTTCGTTCCACTG
AGCGTCAGACCCCGTAGAAAAGATCAAAGGATCTTCTTGAGATCCTTTTTTTCTGCGCGTAATCTGCTGC
TTGCAAACAAAAAAACCACCGCTACCAGCGGTGGTTTGTTTGCCGGATCAAGAGCTACCAACTCTTTTTC
CGAAGGTAACTGGCTTCAGCAGAGCGCAGATACCAAATACTGTTCTTCTAGTGTAGCCGTAGTTAGGCCA
CCACTTCAAGAACTCTGTAGCACCGCCTACATACCTCGCTCTGCTAATCCTGTTACCAGTGGCTGCTGCC
AGTGGCGATAAGTCGTGTCTTACCGGGTTGGACTCAAGACGATAGTTACCGGATAAGGCGCAGCGGTCGG
GCTGAACGGGGGGTTCGTGCACACAGCCCAGCTTGGAGCGAACAACCTACACCGAACTGAGATACCTACA
GCGTGAGCTATGAGAAAGCGCCACGCTTCCCGAAGGGAGAAAGGCGGACAGGTATCCGGTAAGCGGCAGG
GTCGGAACAGGAGAGCGCACGAGGGAGCTTCCAGGGGGAAACGCCTGGTATCTTTATAGTCCTGTCGGGT
TTCGCCACCTCTGACTTGAGCGTCGATTTTTGTGATGCTCGTCAGGGGGGCGGAGCCTATGGAAAAACGC
CAGCAACGCGGCCTTTTTACGGTTCCTGGCCTTTTGCTGGCCTTTTGCTCACATGTTCTTTCCTGCGTTA
TCCCCTGATTCTGTGGATAACCGTATTACCGCCTTTGAGTGAGCTGATACCGCTCGCCGCAGCCGAACGA
CCGAGCGCAGCGAGTCAGTGAGCGAGGAAGCGGAAGAGCGCCCAATACGCAAACCGCCTCTCCCCGCGCG
TTGGCCGATTCATTAATGCAGCTGTGGAATGTGTGTCAGTTAGGGTGTGGAAAGTCCCCAGGCTCCCCAG
CAGGCAGAAGTATGCAAAGCATGCATCTCAATTAGTCAGCAACCAGGTGTGGAAAGTCCCCAGGCTCCCC
AGCAGGCAGAAGTATGCAAAGCATGCATCTCAATTAGTCAGCAACCATAGTCCCGCCCCTAACTCCGCCC
ATCCCGCCCCTAACTCCGCCCAGTTCCGCCCATTCTCCGCCCCATGGCTGACTAATTTTTTTTATTTATG
CAGAGGCCGAGGCCGCCTCGGCCTCTGAGCTATTCCAGAAGTAGTGAGGAGGCTTTTTTGGAGGCCTAGG
CTTTTGCAAAAAGCTTGGACACAAGACAGGCTTGCGAGATATGTTTGAGAATACCACTTTATCCCGCGTC
AGGGAGAGGCAGTGCGTAAAAAGACGCGGACTCATGTGAAATACTGGTTTTTAGTGCGCCAGATCTCTAT
AATCTCGCGCAACCTATTTTCCCCTCGAACACTTTTTAAGCCGTAGATAAACAGGCTGGGACACTTCACA
TGAGCGAAAAATACATCGTCACCTGGGACATGTTGCAGATCCATGCACGTAAACTCGCAAGCCGACTGAT
GCCTTCTGAACAATGGAAAGGCATTATTGCCGTAAGCCGTGGCGGTCTGTACCGGGTGCGTTACTGGCGC
GTGAACTGGGTATTCGTCATGTCGATACCGTTTGTATTTCCAGCTACGATCACGACAACCAGCGCGAGCT
TAAAGTGCTGAAACGCGCAGAAGGCGATGGCGAAGGCTTCATCGTTATTGATGACCTGGTGGATACCGGT
GGTACTGCGGTTGCGATTCGTGAAATGTATCCAAAAGCGCACTTTGTCACCATCTTCGCAAAACCGGCTG
GTCGTCCGCTGGTTGATGACTATGTTGTTGATATCCCGCAAGATACCTGGATTGAACAGCCGTGGGATAT
GGGCGTCGTATTCGTCCCGCCAATCTCCGGTCGCTAATCTTTTCAACGCCTGGCACTGCCGGGCGTTGTT
CTTTTTAACTTCAGGCGGGTTACAATAGTTTCCAGTAAGTATTCTGGAGGCTGCATCCATGACACAGGCA
AACCTGAGCGAAACCCTGTTCAAACCCCGCTTTAAACATCCTGAAACCTCGACGCTAGTCCGCCGCTTTA
ATCACGGCGCACAACCGCCTGTGCAGTCGGCCCTTGATGGTAAAACCATCCCTCACTGGTATCGCATGAT
TAACCGTCTGATGTGGATCTGGCGCGGCATTGACCCACGCGAAATCCTCGACGTCCAGGCACGTATTGTG
ATGAGCGATGCCGAACGTACCGACGATGATTTATACGATACGGTGATTGGCTACCGTGGCGGCAACTGGA
TTTATGAGTGGGCCCCGGATCTTTGTGAAGGAACCTTACTTCTGTGGTGTGACATAATTGGACAAACTAC
CTACAGAGATTTAAAGCTCTAAGGTAAATATAAAATTTTTAAGTGTATAATGTGTTAAACTACTGATTCT
AATTGTTTGTGTATTTTAGATTCCAACCTATGGAACTGATGAATGGGAGCAGTGGTGGAATGCCTTTAAT
GAGGAAAACCTGTTTTGCTCAGAAGAAATGCCATCTAGTGATGATGAGGCTACTGCTGACTCTCAACATT
CTACTCCTCCAAAAAAGAAGAGAAAGGTAGAAGACCCCAAGGACTTTCCTTCAGAATTGCTAAGTTTTTT
GAGTCATGCTGTGTTTAGTAATAGAACTCTTGCTTGCTTTGCTATTTACACCACAAAGGAAAAAGCTGCA
CTGCTATACAAGAAAATTATGGAAAAATATTCTGTAACCTTTATAAGTAGGCATAACAGTTATAATCATA
ACATACTGTTTTTTCTTACTCCACACAGGCATAGAGTGTCTGCTATTAATAACTATGCTCAAAAATTGTG
TACCTTTAGCTTTTTAATTTGTAAAGGGGTTAATAAGGAATATTTGATGTATAGTGCCTTGACTAGAGAT
CATAATCAGCCATACCACATTTGTAGAGGTTTTACTTGCTTTAAAAAACCTCCCACACCTCCCCCTGAAC
CTGAAACATAAAATGAATGCAATTGTTGTTGTTAACTTGTTTATTGCAGCTTATAATGGTTACAAATAAA
GCAATAGCATCACAAATTTCACAAATAAAGCATTTTTTTCACTGCATTCTAGTTGTGGTTTGTCCAAACT
CATCAATGTATCTTATCATGTCTGGATCAACTGGATAACTCAAGCTAACCAAAATCATCCCAAACTTCCC
ACCCCATACCCTATTACCACTGCCAATTACCTGTGGTTTCATTTACTCTAAACCTGTGATTCCTCTGAAT
TATTTTCATTTTAAAGAAATTGTATTTGTTAAATATGTACTACAAACTTAGTAG
